Addgene plasmid #171018: pCDH-EF1-TfR20-SNAP-IRES-Puro
Purpose: Lentiviral expression of a transferrin receptor-SNAP-tag fusion in mammalian cells
Depositing lab: Angus Johnston. Depositing organization: Monash University. Publication: A molecular sensor to quantify the localization of proteins, DNA and nanoparticles in cells. FitzGerald LI, Aurelio L, Chen M, Yuen D, Rennick JJ, Graham B, Johnston APR. Nat Commun. 2020 Sep 8;11(1):4482. doi: 10.1038/s41467-020-18082-8. PubMed 32901011.
Backbone
  Vector backbone: pCDH
  Backbone manufacturer: System Biosciences
  Backbone size w/o insert (bp): 7659
  Total vector size (bp): 10543
  Vector type: Mammalian Expression, Lentiviral
  Selectable markers: Puromycin
Growth in bacteria
  Bacterial resistance: Ampicillin, 100 μg/mL
  Growth temperature: 37°C
  Growth strain: NEB Stable
  Copy number: High Copy
Gene/Insert
  Gene/Insert name: Transferrin receptor (Human) - SNAP-tag (alt name: NM_003234)
  Species: H. sapiens (human)
  Insert size (bp): 2886
  Entrez Gene: TFRC (a.k.a. CD71, IMD46, T9, TFR, TFR1, TR, TRFR, p90)
  Promoter: EF1
  Tag / fusion protein: SNAPtag (C terminal on insert); TfR (N terminal on insert)
  Cloning method: Gibson Cloning
  Sequencing primers: 5′ CAGCCGGCTCTCCACGC; 3′ gcttcggccagtaacgtta
Resource information
  A portion of this plasmid was derived from a plasmid made by: mCherry-TFR-20 was a gift from Michael Davidson (Addgene plasmid # 55144 ; http://n2t.net/addgene:55144 ; RRID:Addgene_55144)
Terms and licenses: Academic/Nonprofit Terms; Industry Terms: Not Available to Industry
Depositor comments: Please visit https://www.biorxiv.org/content/10.1101/2020.08.20.258350v1 for bioRxiv preprint.
How to cite: pCDH-EF1-TfR20-SNAP-IRES-Puro was a gift from Angus Johnston (Addgene plasmid # 171018 ; http://n2t.net/addgene:171018 ; RRID:Addgene_171018)
