[The description below was written by a language model from this plasmid's Addgene catalogue record and pLannotate feature annotations shown in this document.]
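Description:
pCDH-EF1-TfR20-SNAP-IRES-Puro is a lentiviral transfer plasmid of about 10.5 kb, built on the pCDH backbone, for expressing a human transferrin receptor–SNAP-tag fusion in mammalian cells. In bacteria it is maintained through a high-copy ColE1/pUC-type origin and selected with ampicillin via the β-lactamase gene. Small remnants of lac, rop and bom sequences in the backbone are annotation leftovers with no evident role. The viral portion has the layout typical of a third-generation vector. An RSV promoter is fused to a truncated HIV-1 5' LTR to drive genomic RNA production in packaging cells. This is followed by the Ψ packaging signal with a gag fragment, the Rev response element for Rev-dependent nuclear export, and the cPPT/CTS. A truncated 3' LTR closes the viral genome, with an SV40 polyadenylation signal and SV40 origin lying downstream of it.

The expression cassette uses the EF-1α core promoter joined to an HTLV-1 LTR segment, a composite commonly used for strong constitutive transcription. It drives the full-length TFRC coding sequence, which is linked through a short spacer to a C-terminal SNAP-tag. SNAP-tag is an engineered O6-alkylguanine-DNA alkyltransferase that reacts covalently with benzylguanine-bearing substrates. An EMCV IRES then allows translation of puromycin N-acetyltransferase from the same transcript, so puromycin-resistant cells should also express the fusion. A WPRE enhances transcript expression. The transferrin receptor portion was derived from an earlier mCherry-TFR-20 plasmid and assembled by Gibson cloning. The associated publication describes a molecular sensor for quantifying the localisation of proteins, DNA and nanoparticles within cells. This suggests the construct is used to make stable lines in which SNAP-tag is positioned by the transferrin receptor, although the record does not detail the exact assay role.
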