Features (pLannotate 1.2.2; 29 found; start..end, strand, type, name):
      6..232     +  promoter       RSV promoter: Rous sarcoma virus enhancer/promoter
    233..413     +  LTR            5' LTR (truncated): truncated 5' long terminal repeat (LTR) from HIV-1
    460..585     +  misc_feature   HIV-1 Ψ: packaging signal of human immunodeficiency virus type 1
    569..907     +  CDS            HIV-1 gag (fragment): gag protein from human immunodeficiency virus 1; gag
   1078..1311    +  misc_feature   RRE: The Rev response element (RRE) of HIV-1 allows for Rev-dependent mRNA export from the nucleus to the cytoplasm.
   1688..1788    +  CDS            Rev (fragment): human immunodeficiency virus 1 (HIV-1) Rev protein; rev; enhances nuclear export of unspliced and incompletely spliced viral mRNAs
   1807..1923    +  misc_feature   cPPT/CTS: central polypurine tract and central termination sequence of HIV-1
   1966..2177    +  promoter       EF-1α core promoter: core promoter for human elongation factor EF-1α
   2190..2458    +  LTR            5' LTR (truncated): truncated 5' long terminal repeat (LTR) from human T-cell leukemia virus (HTLV) type 1
   2486..2514    +  misc_feature   MCS (fragment): multiple cloning site
   2521..4800    +  CDS            TFRC (sequence partly withheld): TFR1_HUMAN - Experimental evidence at protein level: Swiss-Prot protein existence level 1. (Microbial infection) Acts as a receptor for new-world arenaviruses: Guanarito, Junin and Machupo virus. From Homo sapiens (Human).
   4861..5406    +  CDS            SNAP-tag®: human O6-alkylguanine-DNA-alkyltransferase variant that forms covalent bonds with benzylguanine derivatives fast-reacting variant, optimized for mammalian expression
   5530..5992    +  misc_feature   IRES: internal ribosome entry site (IRES) of the encephalomyocarditis virus (EMCV)
   6018..6615    +  CDS            PuroR (fragment): puromycin N-acetyltransferase; pac from Streptomyces; confers resistance to puromycin
   6624..7212    +  misc_feature   WPRE: woodchuck hepatitis virus posttranscriptional regulatory element
   7207..7314    +  CDS            nef (fragment): NEF_SIVS4 - Experimental evidence at protein level: Swiss-Prot protein existence level 1. Interferes with TCR signaling from the cell membrane. Interacts with CD247/TCRZ (TCR zeta chain) and exert potent down- regulation of cell surface TCR/CD3 complexes. From Simian immunodeficiency virus (isolate F236/smH4) (SIV-sm) (Simian immunodeficiency virus sooty mangabey monkey).
   7339..7519    +  LTR            5' LTR (truncated): truncated 5' long terminal repeat (LTR) from HIV-1
   7591..7712    +  polyA_signal   SV40 poly(A) signal: SV40 polyadenylation signal
   7752..7887    +  rep_origin     SV40 ori: SV40 origin of replication
   7944..7960    -  protein_bind   lac operator: The lac repressor binds to the lac operator to inhibit transcription in E. coli. This inhibition can be relieved by adding lactose or isopropyl-β-D-thiogalactopyranoside (IPTG). lac repressor encoded by lacI
   7968..7998    -  promoter       lac promoter: promoter for the E. coli lac operon
   8013..8034    -  protein_bind   CAP binding site: CAP binding activates transcription in the presence of cAMP. E. coli catabolite activator protein
   8047..8139    -  CDS            lacI (fragment): lac repressor; lacI; The lac repressor binds to the lac operator to inhibit transcription in E. coli. This inhibition can be relieved by adding lactose or isopropyl-β-D-thiogalactopyranoside (IPTG).
   8322..8910    -  rep_origin     ori: high-copy-number ColE1/pMB1/pBR322/pUC origin of replication
   9081..9941    -  CDS            AmpR: β-lactamase; bla; confers resistance to ampicillin, carbenicillin, and related antibiotics
   9942..10046   -  promoter       AmpR promoter: bla
  10141..10176   +  CDS            rop (fragment): Rop protein, which maintains plasmids at low copy number; rop
  10278..10377   +  misc_feature   bom (fragment): basis of mobility region from pBR322
  10383..10537   -  CDS            lacZα (fragment): LacZα fragment of β-galactosidase; lacZ fragment
>Addgene plasmid #171018 | pCDH-EF1-TfR20-SNAP-IRES-Puro | addgene full sequence | sequence record 337544 | Addgene NGS Result
ACGCGTGTAGTCTTATGCAATACTCTTGTAGTCTTGCAACATGGTAACGATGAGTTAGCAACATGCCTTA
CAAGGAGAGAAAAAGCACCGTGCATGCCGATTGGTGGAAGTAAGGTGGTACGATCGTGCCTTATTAGGAA
GGCAACAGACGGGTCTGACATGGATTGGACGAACCACTGAATTGCCGCATTGCAGAGATATTGTATTTAA
GTGCCTAGCTCGATACATAAACGGGTCTCTCTGGTTAGACCAGATCTGAGCCTGGGAGCTCTCTGGCTAA
CTAGGGAACCCACTGCTTAAGCCTCAATAAAGCTTGCCTTGAGTGCTTCAAGTAGTGTGTGCCCGTCTGT
TGTGTGACTCTGGTAACTAGAGATCCCTCAGACCCTTTTAGTCAGTGTGGAAAATCTCTAGCAGTGGCGC
CCGAACAGGGACTTGAAAGCGAAAGGGAAACCAGAGGAGCTCTCTCGACGCAGGACTCGGCTTGCTGAAG
CGCGCACGGCAAGAGGCGAGGGGCGGCGACTGGTGAGTACGCCAAAAATTTTGACTAGCGGAGGCTAGAA
GGAGAGAGATGGGTGCGAGAGCGTCAGTATTAAGCGGGGGAGAATTAGATCGCGATGGGAAAAAATTCGG
TTAAGGCCAGGGGGAAAGAAAAAATATAAATTAAAACATATAGTATGGGCAAGCAGGGAGCTAGAACGAT
TCGCAGTTAATCCTGGCCTGTTAGAAACATCAGAAGGCTGTAGACAAATACTGGGACAGCTACAACCATC
CCTTCAGACAGGATCAGAAGAACTTAGATCATTATATAATACAGTAGCAACCCTCTATTGTGTGCATCAA
AGGATAGAGATAAAAGACACCAAGGAAGCTTTAGACAAGATAGAGGAAGAGCAAAACAAAAGTAAGACCA
CCGCACAGCAAGCGGCCACTGATCTTCAGACCTGGAGGAGGAGATATGAGGGACAATTGGAGAAGTGAAT
TATATAAATATAAAGTAGTAAAAATTGAACCATTAGGAGTAGCACCCACCAAGGCAAAGAGAAGAGTGGT
GCAGAGAGAAAAAAGAGCAGTGGGAATAGGAGCTTTGTTCCTTGGGTTCTTGGGAGCAGCAGGAAGCACT
ATGGGCGCAGCGTCAATGACGCTGACGGTACAGGCCAGACAATTATTGTCTGGTATAGTGCAGCAGCAGA
ACAATTTGCTGAGGGCTATTGAGGCGCAACAGCATCTGTTGCAACTCACAGTCTGGGGCATCAAGCAGCT
CCAGGCAAGAATCCTGGCTGTGGAAAGATACCTAAAGGATCAACAGCTCCTGGGGATTTGGGGTTGCTCT
GGAAAACTCATTTGCACCACTGCTGTGCCTTGGAATGCTAGTTGGAGTAATAAATCTCTGGAACAGATTT
GGAATCACACGACCTGGATGGAGTGGGACAGAGAAATTAACAATTACACAAGCTTAATACACTCCTTAAT
TGAAGAATCGCAAAACCAGCAAGAAAAGAATGAACAAGAATTATTGGAATTAGATAAATGGGCAAGTTTG
TGGAATTGGTTTAACATAACAAATTGGCTGTGGTATATAAAATTATTCATAATGATAGTAGGAGGCTTGG
TAGGTTTAAGAATAGTTTTTGCTGTACTTTCTATAGTGAATAGAGTTAGGCAGGGATATTCACCATTATC
GTTTCAGACCCACCTCCCAACCCCGAGGGGACCCGACAGGCCCGAAGGAATAGAAGAAGAAGGTGGAGAG
AGAGACAGAGACAGATCCATTCGATTAGTGAACGGATCTCGACGGTATCGGTTAACTTTTAAAAGAAAAG
GGGGGATTGGGGGGTACAGTGCAGGGGAAAGAATAGTAGACATAATAGCAACAGACATACAAACTAAAGA
ATTACAAAAACAAATTACAAAATTCAAAATTTTATCGATACTAGTGGATCTGCGATCGCTCCGGTGCCCG
TCAGTGGGCAGAGCGCACATCGCCCACAGTCCCCGAGAAGTTGGGGGGAGGGGTCGGCAATTGAACGGGT
GCCTAGAGAAGGTGGCGCGGGGTAAACTGGGAAAGTGATGTCGTGTACTGGCTCCGCCTTTTTCCCGAGG
GTGGGGGAGAACCGTATATAAGTGCAGTAGTCGCCGTGAACGTTCTTTTTCGCAACGGGTTTGCCGCCAG
AACACAGCTGAAGCTTCGAGGGGCTCGCATCTCTCCTTCACGCGCCCGCCGCCCTACCTGAGGCCGCCAT
CCACGCCGGTTGAGTCGCGTTCTGCCGCCTCCCGCCTGTGGTGCCTCCTGAACTGCGTCCGCCGTCTAGG
TAAGTTTAAAGCTCAGGTCGAGACCGGGCCTTTGTCCGGCGCTCCCTTGGAGCCTACCTAGACTCAGCCG
GCTCTCCACGCTTTGCCTGACCCTGCTTGCTCAACTCTACGTCTTTGTTTCGTTTTCTGTTCTGCGCCGT
TACAGATCCAAGCTGTGACCGGCGCCTACTCTAGAGCTAGCGCTACCGGACTCAGATCTCGAGCGCCACC
ATGATGGATCAAGCTAGATCAGCATTCTCTAACTTGTTTGGTGGAGAACCATTGTCATATACCCGGTTCA
GCCTGGCTCGGCAAGTAGATGGCGATAACAGTCATGTGGAGATGAAACTTGCTGTAGATGAAGAAGAAAA
TGCTGACAATAACACAAAGGCCAATGTCACAAAACCAAAAAGGTGTAGTGGAAGTATCTGCTATGGGACT
ATTGCTGTGATCGTCTTTTTCTTGATTGGATTTATGATTGGCTACTTGGGCTATTGTAAAGGGGTAGAAC
CAAAAACTGAGTGTGAGAGACTGGCAGGAACCGAGTCTCCAGTGAGGGAGGAGCCAGGAGAGGACTTCCC
TGCAGCACGTCGCTTATATTGGGATGACCTGAAGAGAAAGTTGTCGGAGAAACTGGACAGCACAGACTTC
ACCAGCACCATCAAGCTGCTGAATGAAAATTCATATGTCCCTCGTGAGGCTGGATCTCAAAAAGATGAAA
ATCTTGCGTTGTATGTTGAAAATCAATTTCGTGAATTTAAACTCAGCAAAGTCTGGCGTGATCAACATTT
TGTTAAGATTCAGGTCAAAGACAGCGCTCAAAACTCGGTGATCATAGTTGATAAGAACGGTAGACTTGTT
TACCTGGTGGAGAATCCTGGGGGTTATGTGGCGTATAGTAAGGCTGCAACAGTTACTGGTAAACTGGTCC
ATGCTAATTTTGGTACTAAAAAAGATTTTGAGGATTTATACACTCCTGTGAATGGATCTATAGTGATTGT
CAGAGCAGGGAAAATCACCTTTGCAGAAAAGGTTGCAAATGCTGAAAGCTTAAATGCAATTGGTGTGTTG
ATATACATGGACCAGACTAAATTTCCCATTGTTAACGCAGAACTTTCATTCTTTGGACATGCTCATCTGG
GGACAGGTGACCCTTACACACCTGGATTCCCTTCCTTCAACCACACTCAGTTTCCACCATCTCGGTCATC
AGGATTGCCTAATATACCTGTCCAGACAATCTCCAGAGCTGCTGCAGAAAAGCTGTTTGGGAATATGGAA
GGAGACTGTCCCTCTGACTGGAAAACAGACTCTACATGTAGGATGGTAACCTCAGAAAGCAAGAATGTGA
AGCTCACTGTGAGCAATGTGCTGAAAGAGATAAAAATTCTTAACATCTTTGGAGTTATTAAAGGCTTTGT
AGAACCAGATCACTATGTTGTAGTTGGGGCCCAGAGAGATGCATGGGGCCCTGGAGCTGCAAAATCCGGT
GTAGGCACAGCTCTCCTATTGAAACTTGCCCAGATGTTCTCAGATATGGTCTTAAAAGATGGGTTTCAGC
CCAGCAGAAGCATTATCTTTGCCAGTTGGAGTGCTGGAGACTTTGGATCGGTTGGTGCCACTGAATGGCT
AGAGGGATACCTTTCGTCCCTGCATTTAAAGGCTTTCACTTATATTAATCTGGATAAAGCGGTTCTTGGT
ACCAGCAACTTCAAGGTTTCTGCCAGCCCACTGTTGTATACGCTTATTGAGAAAACAATGCAAAATGTGA
AGCATCCGGTTACTGGGCAATTTCTATATCAGGACAGCAACTGGGCCAGCAAAGTTGAGAAACTCACTTT
AGACAATGCTGCTTTCCCTTTCCTTGCATATTCTGGAATCCCAGCAGTTTCTTTCTGTTTTTGCGAGGAC
ACAGATTATCCTTATTTGGGTACCACCATGGACACCTATAAGGAACTGATTGAGAGGATTCCTGAGTTGA
ACAAAGTGGCACGAGCAGCTGCAGAGGTCGCTGGTCAGTTCGTGATTAAACTAACCCATGATGTTGAATT
GAAC
[444 nt withheld, positions 4345-4788]
GACAATGAGTTTTCAGAATTCGGCTCCACCGGCTCCACCGGCTCCACCGGCGCGGATCCACCGGTCGCCA
CCATGGACAAAGACTGCGAAATGAAGCGCACCACCCTGGATAGCCCTCTGGGCAAGCTGGAACTGTCTGG
GTGCGAACAGGGCCTGCACCGTATCATCTTCCTGGGCAAAGGAACATCTGCCGCCGACGCCGTGGAAGTG
CCTGCCCCAGCCGCCGTGCTGGGCGGACCAGAGCCACTGATGCAGGCCACCGCCTGGCTCAACGCCTACT
TTCACCAGCCTGAGGCCATCGAGGAGTTCCCTGTGCCAGCCCTGCACCACCCAGTGTTCCAGCAGGAGAG
CTTTACCCGCCAGGTGCTGTGGAAACTGCTGAAAGTGGTGAAGTTCGGAGAGGTCATCAGCTACAGCCAC
CTGGCCGCCCTGGCCGGCAATCCCGCCGCCACCGCCGCCGTGAAAACCGCCCTGAGCGGAAATCCCGTGC
CCATTCTGATCCCCTGCCACCGGGTGGTGCAGGGCGACCTGGACGTGGGGGGCTACGAGGGCGGGCTCGC
CGTGAAAGAGTGGCTGCTGGCCCACGAGGGCCACAGACTGGGCAAGCCTGGGCTGGGTTAAGCGGCCGCG
CCCCTCTCCCTCCCCCCCCCCTAACGTTACTGGCCGAAGCCGCTTGGAATAAGGCCGGTGTGCGTTTGTC
TATATGTTATTTTCCACCATATTGCCGTCTTTTGGCAATGTGAGGGCCCGGAAACCTGGCCCTGTCTTCT
TGACGAGCATTCCTAGGGGTCTTTCCCCTCTCGCCAAAGGAATGCAAGGTCTGTTGAATGTCGTGAAGGA
AGCAGTTCCTCTGGAAGCTTCTTGAAGACAAACAACGTCTGTAGCGACCCTTTGCAGGCAGCGGAACCCC
CCACCTGGCGACAGGTGCCTCTGCGGCCAAAAGCCACGTGTATAAGATACACCTGCAAAGGCGGCACAAC
CCCAGTGCCACGTTGTGAGTTGGATAGTTGTGGAAAGAGTCAAATGGCTCTCCTCAAGCGTATTCAACAA
GGGGCTGAAGGATGCCCAGAAGGTACCCCATTGTATGGGATCTGATCTGGGGCCTCGGTGCACATGCTTT
ACATGTGTTTAGTCGAGGTTAAAAAAACGTCTAGGCCCCCCGAACCACGGGGACGTGGTTTTCCTTTGAA
AAACACGATGATAATATGGCCACAACCATGGCGTCCGGAATGACCGAGTACAAGCCCACGGTGCGCCTCG
CCACCCGCGACGACGTCCCCAGGGCCGTACGCACCCTCGCCGCCGCGTTCGCCGACTACCCCGCCACGCG
CCACACCGTCGATCCGGACCGCCACATCGAGCGGGTCACCGAGCTGCAAGAACTCTTCCTCACGCGCGTC
GGGCTCGACATCGGCAAGGTGTGGGTCGCGGACGACGGCGCCGCGGTGGCGGTCTGGACCACGCCGGAGA
GCGTCGAAGCGGGGGCGGTGTTCGCCGAGATCGGCCCGCGCATGGCCGAGTTGAGCGGTTCCCGGCTGGC
CGCGCAGCAACAGATGGAAGGCCTCCTGGCGCCGCACCGGCCCAAGGAGCCCGCGTGGTTCCTGGCCACC
GTCGGCGTCTCGCCCGACCACCAGGGCAAGGGTCTGGGCAGCGCCGTCGTGCTCCCCGGAGTGGAGGCGG
CCGAGCGCGCCGGGGTGCCCGCCTTCCTGGAGACCTCCGCGCCCCGCAACCTCCCCTTCTACGAGCGGCT
CGGCTTCACCGTCACCGCCGACGTCGAGGTGCCCGAAGGACCGCGCACCTGGTGCATGACCCGCAAGCCC
GGTGCCTAGGTCGACAATCAACCTCTGGATTACAAAATTTGTGAAAGATTGACTGGTATTCTTAACTATG
TTGCTCCTTTTACGCTATGTGGATACGCTGCTTTAATGCCTTTGTATCATGCTATTGCTTCCCGTATGGC
TTTCATTTTCTCCTCCTTGTATAAATCCTGGTTGCTGTCTCTTTATGAGGAGTTGTGGCCCGTTGTCAGG
CAACGTGGCGTGGTGTGCACTGTGTTTGCTGACGCAACCCCCACTGGTTGGGGCATTGCCACCACCTGTC
AGCTCCTTTCCGGGACTTTCGCTTTCCCCCTCCCTATTGCCACGGCGGAACTCATCGCCGCCTGCCTTGC
CCGCTGCTGGACAGGGGCTCGGCTGTTGGGCACTGACAATTCCGTGGTGTTGTCGGGGAAATCATCGTCC
TTTCCTTGGCTGCTCGCCTGTGTTGCCACCTGGATTCTGCGCGGGACGTCCTTCTGCTACGTCCCTTCGG
CCCTCAATCCAGCGGACCTTCCTTCCCGCGGCCTGCTGCCGGCTCTGCGGCCTCTTCCGCGTCTTCGCCT
TCGCCCTCAGACGAGTCGGATCTCCCTTTGGGCCGCCTCCCCGCCTGGTACCTTTAAGACCAATGACTTA
CAAGGCAGCTGTAGATCTTAGCCACTTTTTAAAAGAAAAGGGGGGACTGGAAGGGCTAATTCACTCCCAA
CGAAGATAAGATCTGCTTTTTGCTTGTACTGGGTCTCTCTGGTTAGACCAGATCTGAGCCTGGGAGCTCT
CTGGCTAACTAGGGAACCCACTGCTTAAGCCTCAATAAAGCTTGCCTTGAGTGCTTCAAGTAGTGTGTGC
CCGTCTGTTGTGTGACTCTGGTAACTAGAGATCCCTCAGACCCTTTTAGTCAGTGTGGAAAATCTCTAGC
AGTAGTAGTTCATGTCATCTTATTATTCAGTATTTATAACTTGCAAAGAAATGAATATCAGAGAGTGAGA
GGAACTTGTTTATTGCAGCTTATAATGGTTACAAATAAAGCAATAGCATCACAAATTTCACAAATAAAGC
ATTTTTTTCACTGCATTCTAGTTGTGGTTTGTCCAAACTCATCAATGTATCTTATCATGTCTGGCTCTAG
CTATCCCGCCCCTAACTCCGCCCATCCCGCCCCTAACTCCGCCCAGTTCCGCCCATTCTCCGCCCCATGG
CTGACTAATTTTTTTTATTTATGCAGAGGCCGAGGCCGCCTCGGCCTCTGAGCTATTCCAGAAGTAGTGA
GGAGGCTTTTTTGGAGGCCTAGACTTTTGCAGAGACCAAATTCGTAATCATGTCATAGCTGTTTCCTGTG
TGAAATTGTTATCCGCTCACAATTCCACACAACATACGAGCCGGAAGCATAAAGTGTAAAGCCTGGGGTG
CCTAATGAGTGAGCTAACTCACATTAATTGCGTTGCGCTCACTGCCCGCTTTCCAGTCGGGAAACCTGTC
GTGCCAGCTGCATTAATGAATCGGCCAACGCGCGGGGAGAGGCGGTTTGCGTATTGGGCGCTCTTCCGCT
TCCTCGCTCACTGACTCGCTGCGCTCGGTCGTTCGGCTGCGGCGAGCGGTATCAGCTCACTCAAAGGCGG
TAATACGGTTATCCACAGAATCAGGGGATAACGCAGGAAAGAACATGTGAGCAAAAGGCCAGCAAAAGGC
CAGGAACCGTAAAAAGGCCGCGTTGCTGGCGTTTTTCCATAGGCTCCGCCCCCCTGACGAGCATCACAAA
AATCGACGCTCAAGTCAGAGGTGGCGAAACCCGACAGGACTATAAAGATACCAGGCGTTTCCCCCTGGAA
GCTCCCTCGTGCGCTCTCCTGTTCCGACCCTGCCGCTTACCGGATACCTGTCCGCCTTTCTCCCTTCGGG
AAGCGTGGCGCTTTCTCATAGCTCACGCTGTAGGTATCTCAGTTCGGTGTAGGTCGTTCGCTCCAAGCTG
GGCTGTGTGCACGAACCCCCCGTTCAGCCCGACCGCTGCGCCTTATCCGGTAACTATCGTCTTGAGTCCA
ACCCGGTAAGACACGACTTATCGCCACTGGCAGCAGCCACTGGTAACAGGATTAGCAGAGCGAGGTATGT
AGGCGGTGCTACAGAGTTCTTGAAGTGGTGGCCTAACTACGGCTACACTAGAAGAACAGTATTTGGTATC
TGCGCTCTGCTGAAGCCAGTTACCTTCGGAAAAAGAGTTGGTAGCTCTTGATCCGGCAAACAAACCACCG
CTGGTAGCGGTGGTTTTTTTGTTTGCAAGCAGCAGATTACGCGCAGAAAAAAAGGATCTCAAGAAGATCC
TTTGATCTTTTCTACGGGGTCTGACGCTCAGTGGAACGAAAACTCACGTTAAGGGATTTTGGTCATGAGA
TTATCAAAAAGGATCTTCACCTAGATCCTTTTAAATTAAAAATGAAGTTTTAAATCAATCTAAAGTATAT
ATGAGTAAACTTGGTCTGACAGTTACCAATGCTTAATCAGTGAGGCACCTATCTCAGCGATCTGTCTATT
TCGTTCATCCATAGTTGCCTGACTCCCCGTCGTGTAGATAACTACGATACGGGAGGGCTTACCATCTGGC
CCCAGTGCTGCAATGATACCGCGAGACCCACGCTCACCGGCTCCAGATTTATCAGCAATAAACCAGCCAG
CCGGAAGGGCCGAGCGCAGAAGTGGTCCTGCAACTTTATCCGCCTCCATCCAGTCTATTAATTGTTGCCG
GGAAGCTAGAGTAAGTAGTTCGCCAGTTAATAGTTTGCGCAACGTTGTTGCCATTGCTACAGGCATCGTG
GTGTCACGCTCGTCGTTTGGTATGGCTTCATTCAGCTCCGGTTCCCAACGATCAAGGCGAGTTACATGAT
CCCCCATGTTGTGCAAAAAAGCGGTTAGCTCCTTCGGTCCTCCGATCGTTGTCAGAAGTAAGTTGGCCGC
AGTGTTATCACTCATGGTTATGGCAGCACTGCATAATTCTCTTACTGTCATGCCATCCGTAAGATGCTTT
TCTGTGACTGGTGAGTACTCAACCAAGTCATTCTGAGAATAGTGTATGCGGCGACCGAGTTGCTCTTGCC
CGGCGTCAATACGGGATAATACCGCGCCACATAGCAGAACTTTAAAAGTGCTCATCATTGGAAAACGTTC
TTCGGGGCGAAAACTCTCAAGGATCTTACCGCTGTTGAGATCCAGTTCGATGTAACCCACTCGTGCACCC
AACTGATCTTCAGCATCTTTTACTTTCACCAGCGTTTCTGGGTGAGCAAAAACAGGAAGGCAAAATGCCG
CAAAAAAGGGAATAAGGGCGACACGGAAATGTTGAATACTCATACTCTTCCTTTTTCAATATTATTGAAG
CATTTATCAGGGTTATTGTCTCATGAGCGGATACATATTTGAATGTATTTAGAAAAATAAACAAATAGGG
GTTCCGCGCACATTTCCCCGAAAAGTGCCACCTGACGTCTAAGAAACCATTATTATCATGACATTAACCT
ATAAAAATAGGCGTATCACGAGGCCCTTTCGTCTCGCGCGTTTCGGTGATGACGGTGAAAACCTCTGACA
CATGCAGCTCCCGGAGACGGTCACAGCTTGTCTGTAAGCGGATGCCGGGAGCAGACAAGCCCGTCAGGGC
GCGTCAGCGGGTGTTGGCGGGTGTCGGGGCTGGCTTAACTATGCGGCATCAGAGCAGATTGTACTGAGAG
TGCACCATATGCGGTGTGAAATACCGCACAGATGCGTAAGGAGAAAATACCGCATCAGGCGCCATTCGCC
ATTCAGGCTGCGCAACTGTTGGGAAGGGCGATCGGTGCGGGCCTCTTCGCTATTACGCCAGCTGGCGAAA
GGGGGATGTGCTGCAAGGCGATTAAGTTGGGTAACGCCAGGGTTTTCCCAGTCACGACGTTGTAAAACGA
CGGCCAGTGCCAAGCTG
